Addgene plasmid #29300: pEMS1505
Purpose: Pleiades (Ple) MiniPromoter expression pattern described in Portales-Casamar et al., PNAS, 2010 (PMID: 20807748) and de Leeuw et al., MTM, 2014 (PMID: 24761428).
Depositing lab: Elizabeth Simpson. Depositing organization: University of British Columbia. Publication: A regulatory toolbox of MiniPromoters to drive selective expression in the brain. Portales-Casamar E, Swanson DJ, Liu L, de Leeuw CN, Banks KG, Ho Sui SJ, Fulton DL, Ali J, Amirabbasi M, Arenillas DJ, Babyak N, Black SF, Bonaguro RJ, Brauer E, Candido TR, Castellarin M, Chen J, Chen Y, Cheng JC, Chopra V, Docking TR, Dreolini L, D'Souza CA, Flynn EK, Glenn R, Hatakka K, Hearty TG, Imanian B, Jiang S, Khorasan-zadeh S, Komljenovic I, Laprise S, Liao NY, Lim JS, Lithwick S, Liu F, Liu J, Lu M, McConechy M, McLeod AJ, Milisavljevic M, Mis J, O'Connor K, Palma B, Palmquist DL, Schmouth JF, Swanson MI, Tam B, Ticoll A, Turner JL, Varhol R, Vermeulen J, Watkins RF, Wilson G, Wong BK, Wong SH, Wong TY, Yang GS, Ypsilanti AR, Jones SJ, Holt RA, Goldowitz D, Wasserman WW, Simpson EM. Proc Natl Acad Sci U S A. 2010 Sep 21. 107(38):16589-94. 10.1073/pnas.1009158107 PubMed 20807748.
Backbone
  Vector backbone: pEMS1313
  Backbone size w/o insert (bp): 18843
  Vector type: Pleiades Promoter Project [sic, Pleaides Plieades]
Growth in bacteria
  Bacterial resistance: Ampicillin, 100 μg/mL
  Growth temperature: 37°C
  Growth strain: DH5alpha
  Growth instructions: DH10B
  Copy number: High Copy
Gene/Insert
  Gene/Insert name: Ple34 (alt names: CLDN5; Claudin 5)
  Species: H. sapiens (human)
  Insert size (bp): 3845
  Entrez Gene: CLDN5 (a.k.a. AWAL, BEC1, CPETRL1, TMDVCF, TMVCF)
  Tag / fusion protein: Intron-LacZ-NLS (C terminal on backbone)
  Cloning method: Restriction Enzyme; 5′ cloning site FseI (unknown if destroyed); 3′ cloning site AscI (unknown if destroyed)
  Sequencing primers: 5′ Unknown
Terms and licenses: Academic/Nonprofit Terms; Industry Terms
How to cite: pEMS1505 was a gift from Elizabeth Simpson (Addgene plasmid # 29300 ; http://n2t.net/addgene:29300 ; RRID:Addgene_29300)
