[The description below was written by a language model from this plasmid's Addgene catalogue record.]
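Description:
pEMS1505 is a Pleiades Promoter Project plasmid that carries the Ple34 MiniPromoter, a 3,845 bp human regulatory sequence derived from the CLDN5 (claudin 5) gene. It is built on the large pEMS1313 backbone (about 18.8 kb without the insert). The MiniPromoter was introduced by restriction cloning between FseI and AscI sites, though the record does not say whether those sites survive. The plasmid is maintained in E. coli as a high-copy construct under ampicillin selection. The record includes no feature table, so the origin of replication and the other contents of this unusually large backbone are not stated.

The insert here is a promoter, not a coding sequence. Ple34 sits upstream of a backbone-encoded reporter cassette described as Intron-LacZ-NLS. In this arrangement the human CLDN5-derived regulatory elements drive transcription of a beta-galactosidase reporter. The intron is a standard addition that generally improves transgene expression through splicing. The nuclear localization signal concentrates the enzyme in the nucleus, so expressing cells can be identified individually by histochemical staining.

The Pleiades MiniPromoters are compact human-derived promoters designed as a toolbox for driving selective, region- or cell-type-restricted expression in the brain. pEMS1505 serves as the reporter construct used to characterise the expression pattern of Ple34, as described in the associated publications. The catalogue fields do not specify the expression pattern itself or the delivery or integration strategy used in the host.
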