>Addgene plasmid #29300 | pEMS1505 | addgene partial sequence | sequence record 39225 | pEMS1307-fwd 5'-ccgcacgtctaagaaaccat-3'
AAATAGGCGTATCACGAGGCCCTTTCGTCTTCAAGAATTAATTCCGATCATATTCAATAACCCTTAATGA
ATTCGAGCTCCTAGGCCGGCCACACAGAAGTATAGAGAGAAGAGTAGAATGGATGCCCATGTGCCCAGCA
TCCAGCCTCAGGAACTACCAGCCTCCTGCTGTTTTATTTTCTCTATCCATCCTTCACATCTTTTTTTTTT
CTCGTTTTACTCACAAATACTTAAGTATGTAAGTAGATACACTTCACCCACATAATAGAGAATACTCTAT
ACATGTATTCATGGGTCAAAGGGGTCCCTGAGATACACACAATTCATACTCATCCCTCTGAACACTGCAA
GCGTCGTGTGGAGCCATTTGCTTTCCCACACACTCGCTTTCTGCCGCAGCAAGGCTGGACCCTGCTGGAG
TGGTGATGTGCAGGAACTGCCTCATAGCTCAGGTGGTAAAGTTATTTGGCTGGGAACTGAGTCTCTCCCC
ACATGCTGTCACACCCTTCCCGGCCCTGACAAACACAAAGAGATGCATCCCATTGAGTCACCCACTTGGC
TGAACCGTGTACCTGGTAACCTCCTTGGGAGGTTCTTTGGAGGGTATTTTTCTCCTCTACACAAAGCATG
CCTGCGAAGTAAGCTGAGAATGACAAAAACAGGAAAGCCCAATCTTGCAGAGACAGAGGGGCCAAGGCCT
GCATGATAATGCGGCCCAAATTCATAGCTCAGACCCAAAAGAAAACAAATGTTCCATTCTTTCTGTGTCC
ACCTCTAAACTAAGCAATACAGTGAGGGCAGTAA
